Addgene plasmid #55180: FLAG-tag
Purpose: FLAG-tag
Depositing lab: Thorsten Mascher. Depositing organization: Ludwig-Maximilians-Universitaet Muenchen (LMU). Publication: The Bacillus BioBrick Box: generation and evaluation of essential genetic building blocks for standardized work with Bacillus subtilis. Radeck J, Kraft K, Bartels J, Cikovic T, Durr F, Emenegger J, Kelterborn S, Sauer C, Fritz G, Gebhard S, Mascher T. J Biol Eng. 2013 Dec 2;7(1):29. doi: 10.1186/1754-1611-7-29. PubMed 24295448.
Backbone
  Vector backbone: pSB1C3
  Backbone manufacturer: iGEM
  Backbone size w/o insert (bp): 2070
  Total vector size (bp): 2169
  Vector type: Synthetic Biology ; Bacillus BioBrick Box
Growth in bacteria
  Bacterial resistance: Chloramphenicol, 25 μg/mL
  Growth temperature: 37°C
  Growth strain: DH5alpha
  Copy number: High Copy
Gene/Insert
  Gene/Insert name: FLAG
  Species: Synthetic
  Insert size (bp): 99
  Cloning method: Restriction Enzyme; 5′ cloning site EcoRI (not destroyed); 3′ cloning site PstI (not destroyed)
  Sequencing primers: 5′ na
Terms and licenses: Academic/Nonprofit Terms; Industry Terms: Not Available to Industry
Depositor comments: For sequencing of insert, use the following primers: fwd: TGCCACCTGACGTCTAAG rev: ATTACCGCCTTTGAGTGA
How to cite: FLAG-tag was a gift from Thorsten Mascher (Addgene plasmid # 55180 ; http://n2t.net/addgene:55180 ; RRID:Addgene_55180)
