[The description below was written by a language model from this plasmid's Addgene catalogue record and pLannotate feature annotations shown in this document.]
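Description:
FLAG-tag is a small synthetic-biology part plasmid from the Bacillus BioBrick Box, a collection of standardized genetic building blocks for work with Bacillus subtilis. It consists of a 99 bp synthetic insert carrying the FLAG epitope tag, held in the 2,070 bp iGEM storage backbone pSB1C3, for a total of 2,169 bp. The plasmid is maintained in E. coli cloning strains. It replicates from a high-copy ColE1/pUC-type origin and is selected with chloramphenicol through a cat (chloramphenicol acetyltransferase) gene driven by its native cat promoter and followed by the lambda t0 terminator.

The insert sits between a BioBrick prefix and the universal BioBrick suffix, and the EcoRI and PstI sites used for cloning are retained, so the part can be excised and combined with other parts by standard restriction-based assembly. The feature table detects only a fragment of the prefix and does not annotate the tag sequence itself; the insert occupies the unannotated stretch between prefix and suffix. Transcription terminators flank the cloning region (a his operon terminator downstream of the suffix and a putative bacterial terminator near the other end), which insulates the part from read-through transcription from the backbone.

No promoter, ribosome binding site or B. subtilis replication or integration element is annotated, so this is a storage and donor vector rather than an expression construct. Its evident use is as a source of a FLAG coding module to be fused to a gene of interest, allowing detection or purification of the tagged protein with anti-FLAG antibodies. The record does not specify the fusion standard or whether the tag is meant for N- or C-terminal placement.
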