Features (pLannotate 1.2.2; 8 found; start..end, strand, type, name):
      6..21      +  misc_feature   BioBrick prefix (fragment): BioBrick prefix for parts that do not start with "ATG"
    121..141     +  misc_feature   BioBrick suffix: universal suffix for all parts
    142..199     +  terminator     his operon terminator: This putative transcriptin terminator from the E. coli his operon has a 2-bp deletion introduced during synthesis. Its efficiency has not been determined.
    394..982     -  rep_origin     ori: high-copy-number ColE1/pMB1/pBR322/pUC origin of replication
   1165..1259    -  terminator     lambda t0 terminator: transcription terminator from phage lambda
   1283..1939    -  CDS            cat: CAT_ECOLX - Experimental evidence at protein level: Swiss-Prot protein existence level 1. This enzyme is an effector of chloramphenicol resistance in bacteria. From Escherichia coli. This protein is used as a marker in many commonly used cloning vectors, such as pACYC184.
   1940..2037    -  promoter       cat promoter: promoter of the E. coli cat gene encoding chloramphenicol acetyltransferase
   2123..2166    -  terminator     bacterial terminator: putative bacterial transcription terminator
>Addgene plasmid #55180 | FLAG-tag | depositor full sequence | sequence record 85544 | FLAG-tag sequence 2169 bps
AATTCCGCGGCCGCTTCTAGATAAGGAGGAACTACTATGGCCGGCGATTATAAGGATCATGATGGTGATT
ATAAGGATCATGATATCGACTACAAAGACGATGACGACAAGACCGGTTAATACTAGTAGCGGCCGCTGCA
GTCCGGCAAAAAAGGGCAAGGTGTCACCACCCTGCCCTTTTTCTTTAAAACCGAAAAGATTACTTCGCGT
TATGCAGGCTTCCTCGCTCACTGACTCGCTGCGCTCGGTCGTTCGGCTGCGGCGAGCGGTATCAGCTCAC
TCAAAGGCGGTAATACGGTTATCCACAGAATCAGGGGATAACGCAGGAAAGAACATGTGAGCAAAAGGCC
AGCAAAAGGCCAGGAACCGTAAAAAGGCCGCGTTGCTGGCGTTTTTCCACAGGCTCCGCCCCCCTGACGA
GCATCACAAAAATCGACGCTCAAGTCAGAGGTGGCGAAACCCGACAGGACTATAAAGATACCAGGCGTTT
CCCCCTGGAAGCTCCCTCGTGCGCTCTCCTGTTCCGACCCTGCCGCTTACCGGATACCTGTCCGCCTTTC
TCCCTTCGGGAAGCGTGGCGCTTTCTCATAGCTCACGCTGTAGGTATCTCAGTTCGGTGTAGGTCGTTCG
CTCCAAGCTGGGCTGTGTGCACGAACCCCCCGTTCAGCCCGACCGCTGCGCCTTATCCGGTAACTATCGT
CTTGAGTCCAACCCGGTAAGACACGACTTATCGCCACTGGCAGCAGCCACTGGTAACAGGATTAGCAGAG
CGAGGTATGTAGGCGGTGCTACAGAGTTCTTGAAGTGGTGGCCTAACTACGGCTACACTAGAAGAACAGT
ATTTGGTATCTGCGCTCTGCTGAAGCCAGTTACCTTCGGAAAAAGAGTTGGTAGCTCTTGATCCGGCAAA
CAAACCACCGCTGGTAGCGGTGGTTTTTTTGTTTGCAAGCAGCAGATTACGCGCAGAAAAAAAGGATCTC
AAGAAGATCCTTTGATCTTTTCTACGGGGTCTGACGCTCAGTGGAACGAAAACTCACGTTAAGGGATTTT
GGTCATGAGATTATCAAAAAGGATCTTCACCTAGATCCTTTTAAATTAAAAATGAAGTTTTAAATCAATC
TAAAGTATATATGAGTAAACTTGGTCTGACAGCTCGAGGCTTGGATTCTCACCAATAAAAAACGCCCGGC
GGCAACCGAGCGTTCTGAACAAATCCAGATGGAGTTCTGAGGTCATTACTGGATCTATCAACAGGAGTCC
AAGCGAGCTCGATATCAAATTACGCCCCGCCCTGCCACTCATCGCAGTACTGTTGTAATTCATTAAGCAT
TCTGCCGACATGGAAGCCATCACAAACGGCATGATGAACCTGAATCGCCAGCGGCATCAGCACCTTGTCG
CCTTGCGTATAATATTTGCCCATGGTGAAAACGGGGGCGAAGAAGTTGTCCATATTGGCCACGTTTAAAT
CAAAACTGGTGAAACTCACCCAGGGATTGGCTGAGACGAAAAACATATTCTCAATAAACCCTTTAGGGAA
ATAGGCCAGGTTTTCACCGTAACACGCCACATCTTGCGAATATATGTGTAGAAACTGCCGGAAATCGTCG
TGGTATTCACTCCAGAGCGATGAAAACGTTTCAGTTTGCTCATGGAAAACGGTGTAACAAGGGTGAACAC
TATCCCATATCACCAGCTCACCGTCTTTCATTGCCATACGAAATTCCGGATGAGCATTCATCAGGCGGGC
AAGAATGTGAATAAAGGCCGGATAAAACTTGTGCTTATTTTTCTTTACGGTCTTTAAAAAGGCCGTAATA
TCCAGCTGAACGGTCTGGTTATAGGTACATTGAGCAACTGACTGAAATGCCTCAAAATGTTCTTTACGAT
GCCATTGGGATATATCAACGGTGGTATATCCAGTGATTTTTTTCTCCATTTTAGCTTCCTTAGCTCCTGA
AAATCTCGATAACTCAAAAAATACGCCCGGTAGTGATCTTATTTCATTATGGTGAAAGTTGGAACCTCTT
ACGTGCCCGATCAACTCGAGTGCCACCTGACGTCTAAGAAACCATTATTATCATGACATTAACCTATAAA
AATAGGCGTATCACGAGGCAGAATTTCAGATAAAAAAAATCCTTAGCTTTCGCTAAGGATGATTTCTGG
