>Addgene plasmid #55180 | FLAG-tag | addgene partial sequence | sequence record 91210 | ASK-FN2 5'-CGGCCTTTTTACGGTTCCTG-3'
GTTCTTTCCTGCGTTATCCCCTGATTCTGTGGATAACCGTATTACCGCCTTTGAGTGAGCTGATACCGCT
CGCCGCAGCCGAACGACCGAGCGCAGCGAGTCAGTGAGCGAGGAAGCCTGCATAACGCGAAGTAATCTTT
TCGGTTTTAAAGAAAAAGGGCAGGGTGGTGACACCTTGCCCTTTTTTGCCGGACTGCAGCGGCCGCTACT
AGTATTAACCGGTCTTGTCGTCATCGTCTTTGTAGTCGATATCATGATCCTTATAATCACCATCATGATC
CTTATAATCGCCGGCCATAGTAGTTCCTCCTTATCTAGAAGCGGCCGCGGAATTCCAGAAATCATCCTTA
GCGAAAGCTAAGGATTTTTTTTATCTGAAATTCTGCCTCGTGATACGCCTATTTTTATAGGTTAATGTCA
TGATAATAATGGTTTCTTAGACGTCAGGTGGCACTCGAGTTGATCGGGCACGTAAGAGGTTCCAACTTTC
ACCATAATGAAATAAGATCACTACCGGGCGTATTTTTTGAGTTATCGAGATTTTCAGGAGCTAAGGAAGC
TAAAATGGAGAAAAAAATCACTGGATATACCACCGTTGATATATCCCAATGGCATCGTAAAGAACATTTT
GAGGCATTTCAGTCAGTTGCTCAATGTACCTATAACCAGACCGTTCAGCTGGATATTACGGCCTTTTTAA
AGACCGTAAAGAAAAATAAGCACAAGTTTTATCCGGCCTTTATTCACATTCTTGCCCGCCTGATGAATGC
TCATCCGGAATTTCGTATGGCAATGAAAGACGGTGAGCTGGTGATATGGGATAGTGTTCACCCTTGTTAC
ACCGTTTTCCATGAGCAAACTGAAACGTTTTCATCGCTCTGGAGTGAATACCACGACGATTTCCGGCAGT
TTCTACACATATATTCGCAAGATGTGGCGTGTTACGGTGAAAACCTGGCCTATTTCCCTAAAGGGTTTAT
TGAGAATATGTTTTTCGTCTCAGCCAATCCCTGGGTGAGTTTCACCAGTTTTGATTTAAACGTGGCCAAT
ATGGACAACTTCTTCGCCCCCGTTTTCACCATGGGCAAATATTATACGCA
